Addgene plasmid #193968: pCAG-bpNLS-hPol eta-2A-tagBFP-bGHpA
Purpose: Encodes a wildtype human Pol? (eta) with P2A-tagBFP marker driven by CAG promoter
Depositing lab: Huawei Tong. Depositing organization: HuidaGene Therapeutics Co., Ltd. Publication: Programmable A-to-Y base editing by fusing an adenine base editor with an N-methylpurine DNA glycosylase. Tong H, Wang X, Liu Y, Liu N, Li Y, Luo J, Ma Q, Wu D, Li J, Xu C, Yang H. Nat Biotechnol. 2023 Jan 9. doi: 10.1038/s41587-022-01595-6. PubMed 36624150.
Backbone
  Vector backbone: pCAG
  Vector type: Mammalian Expression
Growth in bacteria
  Bacterial resistance: Ampicillin and Kanamycin, 100 & 50 μg/mL
  Growth temperature: 37°C
  Growth strain: DH5alpha
  Copy number: High Copy
Gene/Insert
  Gene/Insert name: hPol eta
  Species: H. sapiens (human)
  Entrez Gene: POLH (a.k.a. RAD30, RAD30A, XP-V, XPV)
  Promoter: CAG
  Cloning method: Gibson Cloning
Terms and licenses: Academic/Nonprofit Terms; Industry Terms: Not Available to Industry
How to cite: pCAG-bpNLS-hPol eta-2A-tagBFP-bGHpA was a gift from Huawei Tong (Addgene plasmid # 193968 ; http://n2t.net/addgene:193968 ; RRID:Addgene_193968)
