[The description below was written by a language model from this plasmid's Addgene catalogue record and pLannotate feature annotations shown in this document.]
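Description:
pCAG-bpNLS-hPol eta-2A-tagBFP-bGHpA is a mammalian expression plasmid built on a pCAG backbone that produces wild-type human DNA polymerase eta (POLH, also known as RAD30A or XPV) together with a blue fluorescent marker. It is maintained in E. coli as a high-copy plasmid through a ColE1/pUC-type origin. It carries both a β-lactamase gene (ampicillin resistance) and a neo/nptII gene (kanamycin resistance), matching the dual selection listed in the catalogue entry. An f1 phage origin is also present, along with cloning-vector remnants such as a lac promoter/operator region, lacI and lacZα fragments, a T7 promoter and a Tn5 transposase fragment. These remnants play no evident role in the mammalian payload.

The expression cassette is driven by the CAG promoter. The annotation detects its CMV immediate-early enhancer and its chimeric chicken β-actin/rabbit β-globin intron, although the core β-actin promoter segment between them is not called out separately. Downstream lies the POLH coding sequence. According to the construct name, it is preceded by a bipartite nuclear localisation signal (bpNLS), which is not annotated in the feature table. A P2A self-cleaving peptide, also named but not annotated, links POLH to TagBFP, so a single transcript yields the polymerase and a separate monomeric blue reporter that marks transfected cells. A bovine growth hormone polyadenylation signal terminates the transcript.

Pol eta is a low-processivity translesion synthesis polymerase that inserts nucleotides opposite DNA lesions. The plasmid comes from work on programmable A-to-Y base editing, which fused an adenine base editor to an N-methylpurine DNA glycosylase, but the record does not state the polymerase's specific role in those experiments. The sequence record is labelled as a partial NGS result.
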