Features (pLannotate 1.2.2; 17 found; start..end, strand, type, name):
      2..94      +  CDS            lacI (fragment): lac repressor; lacI; The lac repressor binds to the lac operator to inhibit transcription in E. coli. This inhibition can be relieved by adding lactose or isopropyl-β-D-thiogalactopyranoside (IPTG).
    107..128     +  protein_bind   CAP binding site: CAP binding activates transcription in the presence of cAMP. E. coli catabolite activator protein
    143..173     +  promoter       lac promoter: promoter for the E. coli lac operon
    181..197     +  protein_bind   lac operator: The lac repressor binds to the lac operator to inhibit transcription in E. coli. This inhibition can be relieved by adding lactose or isopropyl-β-D-thiogalactopyranoside (IPTG). lac repressor encoded by lacI
    585..964     +  enhancer       CMV enhancer: human cytomegalovirus immediate early enhancer
   1244..2260    +  intron         chimeric intron: chimera between introns from chicken β-actin and rabbit β-globin
   2361..4499    +  CDS            POLH (sequence partly withheld): POLH_HUMAN - Also known as RAD30, RAD30A, XPV. Experimental evidence at protein level: Swiss-Prot protein existence level 1. DNA polymerase specifically involved in the DNA repair by translesion synthesis (TLS) (PubMed:10385124, PubMed:11743006, PubMed:24449906, PubMed:24553286, PubMed:16357261). Due to low processivity on both damaged and normal DNA, cooperates with the heterotetrameric (REV3L, REV7, POLD2 and POLD3) POLZ complex for complete bypass of DNA lesions. Inserts one or 2 nucleotide(s) opposite the lesion, the primer is further extended by the tetrameric POLZ complex. In the case of
   4557..5255    +  CDS            TagBFP: TagBFP is a basic (constitutively fluorescent) blue fluorescent protein published in 2008, derived from Entacmaea quadricolor. It is reported to be a very rapidly-maturing monomer with very low acid sensitivity.
   5331..5555    +  polyA_signal   bGH poly(A) signal: bovine growth hormone polyadenylation signal
   5888..5906    -  promoter       T7 promoter: promoter for bacteriophage T7 RNA polymerase
   5909..6066    +  CDS            lacZα (fragment): LacZα fragment of β-galactosidase; lacZ fragment
   6070..6498    +  rep_origin     f1 ori (sequence partly withheld): f1 bacteriophage origin of replication; arrow indicates direction of (+) strand synthesis
   6511..6810    +  CDS            tnpA (fragment): TN5P_ECOLX - Also known as tnp. Experimental evidence at protein level: Swiss-Prot protein existence level 1. Mediates transposition of transposon Tn5 by a 'cut and paste' mechanism. First, the monomeric transposase binds the 19 bp inverted DNA repeats flanking the transposon. Then, dimerization of the DNA- bound transposase creates a synaptic DNA complex. After nicking of the first DNA strand, excision of the transposon proceeds through a series of intermediates. The transposase then mediates the insertion of the transposon at a new site by strand transfer. The activity of the wild- type tran
   6842..7633    +  CDS            neo: KKA2_KLEPN - Also known as kan, nptII. Experimental evidence at protein level: Swiss-Prot protein existence level 1. Resistance to kanamycin, neomycin, paromomycin, ribostamycin, butirosin and gentamicin B. From Klebsiella pneumoniae.
   7637..7653    +  promoter       AmpR promoter (fragment): bla
   7654..8514    +  CDS            AmpR: β-lactamase; bla; confers resistance to ampicillin, carbenicillin, and related antibiotics
   8685..9273    +  rep_origin     ori: high-copy-number ColE1/pMB1/pBR322/pUC origin of replication
>Addgene plasmid #193968 | pCAG-bpNLS-hPol eta-2A-tagBFP-bGHpA | addgene full sequence | sequence record 381650 | Addgene Partial NGS Result
AGCGCCCAATACGCAAACCGCCTCTCCCCGCGCGTTGGCCGATTCATTAATGCAGCTGGCACGACAGGTT
TCCCGACTGGAAAGCGGGCAGTGAGCGCAACGCAATTAATGTGAGTTAGCTCACTCATTAGGCACCCCAG
GCTTTACACTTTATGCTTCCGGCTCGTATGTTGTGTGGAATTGTGAGCGGATAACAATTTCACACAGGAA
ACAGCTATGACCATGATTACGCCAAGCTTGGTACCTTAACCCTAGAAAGATAGTCTGCGTAAAATTGACG
CATGCATTCTTGAAATATTGCTCTCTCTTTCTAAATAGCGCGAATCCGTCGCTGTGCATTTAGGACATCT
CAGTCGCCGCTTGGAGCTCCCGTGAGGCGTGCTTGTCAATGCGGTAAGTGTCACTGATTTTGAACTATAA
CGACCGCGTGAGTCAAAATGACGCATGATTATCTTTTACGTGACTTTTAAGATTTAACTCATACGATAAT
TATATTGTTATTTCATGTTCTACTTACGTGATAACTTATTATATATATATTTTCTTGTTATAGATATCAT
TAATATCGATGGCGCGCCGGATTCGACATTGATTATTGACTAGTTATTAATAGTAATCAATTACGGGGTC
ATTAGTTCATAGCCCATATATGGAGTTCCGCGTTACATAACTTACGGTAAATGGCCCGCCTGGCTGACCG
CCCAACGACCCCCGCCCATTGACGTCAATAATGACGTATGTTCCCATAGTAACGCCAATAGGGACTTTCC
ATTGACGTCAATGGGTGGAGTATTTACGGTAAACTGCCCACTTGGCAGTACATCAAGTGTATCATATGCC
AAGTACGCCCCCTATTGACGTCAATGACGGTAAATGGCCCGCCTGGCATTATGCCCAGTACATGACCTTA
TGGGACTTTCCTACTTGGCAGTACATCTACGTATTAGTCATCGCTATTACCATGGTCGAGGTGAGCCCCA
CGTTCTGCTTCACTCTCCCCATCTCCCCCCCCTCCCCACCCCCAATTTTGTATTTATTTATTTTTTAATT
ATTTTGTGCAGCGATGGGGGCGGGGGGGGGGGGGGGGCGCGCGCCRGGSGGGGSGGGGSGGGGSGRGGGG
SGGGGSGGGGSGRGGSGGRGRGGKGCGGCGGCAGCCAATCAGAGCGGCGCGCTCCGAAAGTTTCCTTTTA
TGGCGAGGCGGCGGCGGCGGCGGCCCTATAAAAAGCGAAGCGCGCGGCGGGCGGGAGTCGCTGCGCGCTG
CCTTCGCCCCGTGCCCCGCTCCGCCGCCGCCTCGCGCCGCCCGCCCCGGCTCTGACTGACCGCGTTACTC
CCACAGGTGAGCGGGCGGGACGGCCCTTCTCCTCCGGGCTGTAATTAGCGCTTGGTTTAATGACGGCTTG
TTTCTTTTCTGTGGCTGCGTGAAAGCCTTGAGGGGCTCCGGGAGGGCCCTTTGTGCGGGGGGAGCGGCTC
GGGGGGTGCGTGCGTGTGTGTGTGCGTGGGGAGCGCCGCGTGCGGCTCCGCGCTGCCCGGCGGCTGTGAG
CGCTGCGGGCGCGGCGCGGGGCTTTGTGCGCTCCGCAGTGTGCGCGAGGGGAGCGCGGCCGGGGGCGGTG
CCCCGCGGTGCGGGGGGGGCTGCGAGGGGAACAAAGGCTGCGTGCGGGGTGTGTGCGTGGGGGGGTGAGC
AGGGGGTGTGGGCGCGTCGGTCGGGCTGCAACCCCCCCTGCACCCCCCTCCCCGAGTTGCTGAGCACGGC
CCGGCTTCGGGTGCGGGGCTCCGTACGGGGCGTGGCGCGGGGCTCGCCGTGCCGGGCGGGGGGTGGCGGC
AGGTGGGGGTGCCGGGCGGGGCGGGGCCGCCTCGGGCCGGGGRGGGCTCGGGGGRGGGGCGCGGCGGCCC
CCGGAGCGCCGGCGGCTGTCGAGGCGCGGCGAGCCGCAGCCATTGCCTTTTATGGTAATCGTGCGAGAGG
GCGCAGGGACTTCCTTTGTCCCAAATCTGTGCGGAGCCGAAATCTGGGAGGCGCCGCCGCACCCCCTCTA
GCGGGCGCGGGGCGAAGCGGTGCGGCGCCGGCAGGAAGGAAATGGGCGGGGAGGGCCTTCGTGCGTCGCC
GCGCCGCCGTCCCCTTCTCCCTCTCCAGCCTCGGGGCTGTCCGCGGGGGGACGGCTGCCTTCGGGGGGGA
CGGGGCAGGGCGGGGTTCGGCTTCTGGCGTGTGACCGGCGGCTCTAGAGCCTCTGCTAACCATGTTCATG
CCTTCTTCTTTTTCCTACAGATCCTTAATTAAGCACGCGTGCGGGATCCGCTCAACCGCCACCATGAAAC
GGACAGCCGACGGAAGCGAGTTCGAGTCACCAAAGAAGAAGCGGAAAGTCATGGCTACTGGACAGGATCG
AGTGGTTGCTCTCGTGGACATGGACTGTTTTTTTGTTCAAGTGGAGCAGCGGCAAAATCCTCATTTGAGG
AATAAACCTTGTGCAGTTGTACAGTACAAATCATGGAAGGGTGGTGGAATAATTGCAGTGAGTTATGAAG
CTCGTGCATTTGGAGTCACTAGAAGTATGTGGGCAGATGATGCTAAGAAGTTATGTCCAGATCTTCTACT
GGCACAAGTTCGTGAGTCCCGTGGGAAAGCTAACCTCACCAAGTACCGGGAAGCCAGTGTTGAAGTGATG
GAGATAATGTCTCGTTTTGCTGTGATTGAACGTGCCAGCATTGATGAGGCTTACGTAGATCTGACCAGTG
CTGTACAAGAGAGACTACAAAAGCTACAAGGTCAGCCTATCTCGGCAGACTTGTTGCCAAGCACTTACAT
TGAAGGGTTGCCCCAAGGCCCTACAACGGCAGAAGAGACTGTTCAGAAAGAGGGGATGCGAAAACAAGGC
TTATTTCAATGGCTCGATTCTCTTCAGATTGATAACCTCACCTCTCCAGACCTGCAGCTCACCGTGGGAG
CAGTGATTGTGGAGGAAATGAGAGCAGCCATAGAGAGGGAGACTGGTTTTCAGTGTTCAGCTGGAATTTC
ACACAATAAGGTCCTGGCAAAACTGGCCTGTGGACTAAACAAGCCCAACCGCCAAACCCTGGTTTCACAT
GGGTCAGTCCCACAGCTCTTCAGCCAAATGCCCATTCGCAAAATCCGTAGTCTTGGAGGAAAGCTAGGGG
CCTCTGTCATTGAGATCCTAGGGATAGAATACATGGGTGAACTGACCCAGTTCACTGAATCCCAGCTCCA
GAGTCATTTTGGGGAGAAGAATGGGTCTTGGCTATATGCCATGTGCCGAGGGATTGAACATGATCCAGTT
AAACCCAGGCAACTACCCAAAACCATTGGCTGTAGTAAGAACTTCCCAGGAAAAACAGCTCTTGCTACTC
GGGAACAGGTACAATGGTGGCTGTTGCAATTAGCCCAGGAACTAGAGGAGAGACTGACTAAAGACCGAAA
TGATAATGACAGGGTAGCCACCCAGCTGGTTGTGAGCATTCGTGTACAAGGAGACAAACGCCTCAGCAGC
CTGCGCCGCTGCTGTGCCCTTACCCGCTATGATGCTCACAAGATGAGCCATGATGCATTTACTGTCATCA
AGAACTGTAATACTTCTGGAATCCAGACAGAATGGTCTCCTCCTCTCACAATGCTTTTCCTCTGTGCTAC
AAAATTTTCTGCCTCTGCCCCTTCATCTTCTACAGACATCACCAGCTTCTTGAGCAGTGACCCAAGTTCT
CTGCCAAAGGTGCCAGTTACCAGCTCAGAAGCTAAGACCCAGGGAAGTGGCCCAGCGGTGACAGCCACTA
AGAAAGCAACCACGTCTCTGGAATCATTCTTCCAAAAAGCTGCAGAAAGGCAGAAAGTTAAAGAAGCTTC
GCTTTCATCTCTTACTGCTCCCACTCAGGCTCCCATGAGCAATTCACCATCCAAGCCCTCATTACCTTTT
CAAACCAGTCAAAGTACAGGAACTGAGCCCTTCTTTAAGCAGAAAAGTCTGCTTCTAAAGCAGAAACAGC
TTAATAATTCTTCAGTTTCTTCCCCCCAACAAAACCCATGGTCCAACTGTAAAGCATTACCAAACTCTTT
ACCAACAGAGTATCCAGGGTGTGTCCCTGTTTGTGAAGGGGTGTCGAAGCTAGAAGAATCCTCTAAAGCA
ACTCCTGCAGAGATGGATTTGGCCCACAACAGCCAAAGCATGCACGCCTCTTCAGCTTCCAAATCTGTGC
TGGAGGTGACTCAGAAAGCAACCCCAAATCCAAGTCTTCTAGCTGCT
[93 nt withheld, positions 4248-4340]
AAATCCTTTTTGCAGCCCCACTCTTCAAACCCCCAGGTTGTTTCTGCCGTATCTCATCAAGGCAAAAGAA
ATCCCAAGAGCCCTTTGGCCTGCACTAATAAACGCCCCAGGCCTGAGGGCATGCAAACATTGGAATCATT
TTTTAAGCCATTAACACATGCTACTAACTTCAGCCTGCTGAAGCAGGCTGGCGACGTGGAGGAGAACCCT
GGACCTATGAGCGAGCTGATTAAGGAGAACATGCACATGAAGCTGTATATGGAGGGCACCGTGGACAACC
ATCACTTCAAGTGCACATCCGAGGGCGAAGGCAAGCCCTACGAGGGCACCCAGACCATGAGAATCAAGGT
GGTCGAGGGCGGCCCTCTCCCCTTCGCCTTCGACATCCTGGCTACTAGCTTCCTCTACGGCAGCAAGACC
TTCATCAACCACACCCAGGGCATCCCCGACTTCTTCAAGCAGTCCTTCCCTGAGGGCTTCACATGGGAGA
GAGTCACCACATACGAGGACGGGGGCGTGCTGACCGCTACCCAGGACACCAGCCTCCAGGACGGCTGCCT
CATCTACAACGTCAAGATCAGAGGGGTGAACTTCACATCCAACGGCCCTGTGATGCAGAAGAAAACACTC
GGCTGGGAGGCCTTCACCGAGACACTGTACCCCGCTGACGGCGGCCTGGAAGGCAGAAACGACATGGCCC
TGAAGCTCGTGGGCGGGAGCCATCTGATCGCAAACATCAAGACCACATATAGATCCAAGAAACCCGCTAA
GAACCTCAAGATGCCTGGCGTCTACTATGTGGACTACAGACTGGAAAGAATCAAGGAGGCCAACAACGAG
ACATACGTCGAGCAGCACGAGGTGGCAGTGGCCAGATACTGCGACCTCCCTAGCAAACTGGGGCACAAGC
TGAATCTTAACTGATCTAGTCCTGGACTAGCGCTGTCGACGCCGGTTAGGGGCCCGTTTAAACCCGCTGA
TCAGCCTCGACTGTGCCTTCTAGTTGCCAGCCATCTGTTGTTTGCCCCTCCCCCGTGCCTTCCTTGACCC
TGGAAGGTGCCACTCCCACTGTCCTTTCCTAATAAAATGAGGAAATTGCATCGCATTGTCTGAGTAGGTG
TCATTCTATTCTGGGGGGTGGGGTGGGGCAGGACAGCAAGGGGGAGGATTGGGAAGACAATAGCAGGCAT
GCTGGGGATGCGGTGGGCTCTATGGCGGCGCGCCTAAAAGTTTTGTTACTTTATAGAAGAAATTTTGAGT
TTTTGTTTTTTTTTAATAAATAAATAAACATAAATAAATTGTTTGTTGAATTTATTATTAGTATGTAAGT
GTAAATATAATAAAACTTAATATCTATTCAAATTAATAAATAAACCTCGATATACAGACCGATAAAACAC
ATGCGTCAATTTTACGCATGATTATCTTTAACGTACGTCACAATATGATTATCTTTCTAGGGTTAAGGCC
GGCCAATAAGGGCGAATTCTGCAGATATCCATCACACTGGCGGCCGCTCGAGCATGCATCTAGAGGGCCC
AATTCGCCCTATAGTGAGTCGTATTACAATTCACTGGCCGTCGTTTTACAACGTCGTGACTGGGAAAACC
CTGGCGTTACCCAACTTAATCGCCTTGCAGCACATCCCCCTTTCGCCAGCTGGCGTAATAGCGAAGAGGC
CCGCACCGATCGCCCTTCCCAACAGTTGCGCAGCCTGAATGGCGAATGG
[124 nt withheld, positions 6070-6193]
C
[91 nt withheld, positions 6195-6285]
A
[49 nt withheld, positions 6287-6335]
CCTTTGACGTTGGAGTCCACGTTCTTT
[37 nt withheld, positions 6363-6399]
ACCCTATCTCGGTCTATTCTTTTGATTTATAAGGGATTTTGCCGATTTCGGCCTATTGGTTAAAAAATGA
GCTGATTTAACAAAAATTTAACGCGAATTTTAACAAAATTCAGGGCGCAAGGGCTGCTAAAGGAAGCGGA
ACACGTAGAAAGCCAGTCCGCAGAAACGGTGCTGACCCCGGATGAATGTCAGCTACTGGGCTATCTGGAC
AAGGGAAAACGCAAGCGCAAAGAGAAAGCAGGTAGCTTGCAGTGGGCTTACATGGCGATAGCTAGACTGG
GCGGTTTTATGGACAGCAAGCGAACCGGAATTGCCAGCTGGGGCGCCCTCTGGTAAGGTTGGGAAGCCCT
GCAAAGTAAACTGGATGGCTTTCTTGCCGCCAAGGATCTGATGGCGCAGGGGATCAAGATCTGATCAAGA
GACAGGATGAGGATCGTTTCGCATGATTGAACAAGATGGATTGCACGCAGGTTCTCCGGCCGCTTGGGTG
GAGAGGCTATTCGGCTATGACTGGGCACAACAGACAATCGGCTGCTCTGATGCCGCCGTGTTCCGGCTGT
CAGCGCAGGGGCGCCCGGTTCTTTTTGTCAAGACCGACCTGTCCGGTGCCCTGAATGAACTGCAGGACGA
GGCAGCGCGGCTATCGTGGCTGGCCACGACGGGCGTTCCTTGCGCAGCTGTGCTCGACGTTGTCACTGAA
GCGGGAAGGGACTGGCTGCTATTGGGCGAAGTGCCGGGGCAGGATCTCCTGTCATCCCACCTTGCTCCTG
CCGAGAAAGTATCCATCATGGCTGATGCAATGCGGCGGCTGCATACGCTTGATCCGGCTACCTGCCCATT
CGACCACCAAGCGAAACATCGCATCGAGCGAGCACGTACTCGGATGGAAGCCGGTCTTGTCGATCAGGAT
GATCTGGACGAAGAGCATCAGGGGCTCGCGCCAGCCGAACTGTTCGCCAGGCTCAAGGCGCGCATGCCCG
ACGGCGAGGATCTCGTCGTGACCCATGGCGATGCCTGCTTGCCGAATATCATGGTGGAAAATGGCCGCTT
TTCTGGATTCATCGACTGTGGCCGGCTGGGTGTGGCGGACCGCTATCAGGACATAGCGTTGGCTACCCGT
GATATTGCTGAAGAGCTTGGCGGCGAATGGGCTGACCGCTTCCTCGTGCTTTACGGTATCGCCGCTCCCG
ATTCGCAGCGCATCGCCTTCTATCGCCTTCTTGACGAGTTCTTCTGAATTGAAAAAGGAAGAGTATGAGT
ATTCAACATTTCCGTGTCGCCCTTATTCCCTTTTTTGCGGCATTTTGCCTTCCTGTTTTTGCTCACCCAG
AAACGCTGGTGAAAGTAAAAGATGCTGAAGATCAGTTGGGTGCACGAGTGGGTTACATCGAACTGGATCT
CAACAGCGGTAAGATCCTTGAGAGTTTTCGCCCCGAAGAACGTTTTCCAATGATGAGCACTTTTAAAGTT
CTGCTATGTGGCGCGGTATTATCCCGTATTGACGCCGGGCAAGAGCAACTCGGTCGCCGCATACACTATT
CTCAGAATGACTTGGTTGAGTACTCACCAGTCACAGAAAAGCATCTTACGGATGGCATGACAGTAAGAGA
ATTATGCAGTGCTGCCATAACCATGAGTGATAACACTGCGGCCAACTTACTTCTGACAACGATCGGAGGA
CCGAAGGAGCTAACCGCTTTTTTGCACAACATGGGGGATCATGTAACTCGCCTTGATCGTTGGGAACCGG
AGCTGAATGAAGCCATACCAAACGACGAGCGTGACACCACGATGCCTGTAGCAATGGCAACAACGTTGCG
CAAACTATTAACTGGCGAACTACTTACTCTAGCTTCCCGGCAACAATTAATAGACTGGATGGAGGCGGAT
AAAGTTGCAGGACCACTTCTGCGCTCGGCCCTTCCGGCTGGCTGGTTTATTGCTGATAAATCTGGAGCCG
GTGAGCGTGGGTCTCGCGGTATCATTGCAGCACTGGGGCCAGATGGTAAGCCCTCCCGTATCGTAGTTAT
CTACACGACGGGGAGTCAGGCAACTATGGATGAACGAAATAGACAGATCGCTGAGATAGGTGCCTCACTG
ATTAAGCATTGGTAACTGTCAGACCAAGTTTACTCATATATACTTTAGATTGATTTAAAACTTCATTTTT
AATTTAAAAGGATCTAGGTGAAGATCCTTTTTGATAATCTCATGACCAAAATCCCTTAACGTGAGTTTTC
GTTCCACTGAGCGTCAGACCCCGTAGAAAAGATCAAAGGATCTTCTTGAGATCCTTTTTTTCTGCGCGTA
ATCTGCTGCTTGCAAACAAAAAAACCACCGCTACCAGCGGTGGTTTGTTTGCCGGATCAAGAGCTACCAA
CTCTTTTTCCGAAGGTAACTGGCTTCAGCAGAGCGCAGATACCAAATACTGTTCTTCTAGTGTAGCCGTA
GTTAGGCCACCACTTCAAGAACTCTGTAGCACCGCCTACATACCTCGCTCTGCTAATCCTGTTACCAGTG
GCTGCTGCCAGTGGCGATAAGTCGTGTCTTACCGGGTTGGACTCAAGACGATAGTTACCGGATAAGGCGC
AGCGGTCGGGCTGAACGGGGGGTTCGTGCACACAGCCCAGCTTGGAGCGAACGACCTACACCGAACTGAG
ATACCTACAGCGTGAGCTATGAGAAAGCGCCACGCTTCCCGAAGGGAGAAAGGCGGACAGGTATCCGGTA
AGCGGCAGGGTCGGAACAGGAGAGCGCACGAGGGAGCTTCCAGGGGGAAACGCCTGGTATCTTTATAGTC
CTGTCGGGTTTCGCCACCTCTGACTTGAGCGTCGATTTTTGTGATGCTCGTCAGGGGGGCGGAGCCTATG
GAAAAACGCCAGCAACGCGGCCTTTTTACGGTTCCTGGCCTTTTGCTGGCCTTTTGCTCACATGTTCTTT
CCTGCGTTATCCCCTGATTCTGTGGATAACCGTATTACCGCCTTTGAGTGAGCTGATACCGCTCGCCGCA
GCCGAACGACCGAGCGCAGCGAGTCAGTGAGCGAGGAAGCGGAAG
